Addgene plasmid #211706: B-GRAM-H
Purpose: Expression of a dimerization-dependent fluorescent protein (ddFP) subunit (B) fused with the GRAM domain of GRAMD1b carrying a G187L mutation (B-GRAM-H) in mammalian cells
Depositing lab: Yasunori Saheki. Depositing organization: Nanyang Technological University (NTU). Publication: Visualization of accessible cholesterol using a GRAM domain-based biosensor. Koh DHZ, Naito T, Na M, Yeap YJ, Rozario P, Zhong FL, Lim KL, Saheki Y. Nat Commun. 2023 Oct 25;14(1):6773. doi: 10.1038/s41467-023-42498-7. PubMed 37880244.
Backbone
  Vector backbone: pEGFP-C1
  Backbone manufacturer: Clontech
  Total vector size (bp): 5035
  Vector type: Mammalian Expression
  Selectable markers: Neomycin (select with G418)
Growth in bacteria
  Bacterial resistance: Kanamycin, 50 μg/mL
  Growth temperature: 37°C
  Growth strain: DH5alpha
  Copy number: High Copy
Gene/Insert
  Gene/Insert name: B-tagged GRAM domain of GRAMD1b/Aster-B (alt name: B-GRAM1b)
  Species: H. sapiens (human)
  Insert size (bp): 1072
  Mutation: Changed Glycine 187 to Leucine
  GenBank ID: NM_020716.4
  Entrez Gene: GRAMD1B (a.k.a. LINC01059)
  Promoter: CMV
  Tag / fusion protein: ddFP-B3 (N terminal on insert)
  Cloning method: Restriction Enzyme; 5′ cloning site NheI (not destroyed); 3′ cloning site EcoRI (not destroyed)
  Sequencing primers: 5′ CMV Forward; 3′ SV40pA-R
Terms and licenses: Academic/Nonprofit Terms; Industry Terms: Not Available to Industry
How to cite: B-GRAM-H was a gift from Yasunori Saheki (Addgene plasmid # 211706 ; http://n2t.net/addgene:211706 ; RRID:Addgene_211706)
