[The description below was written by a language model from this plasmid's Addgene catalogue record and pLannotate feature annotations shown in this document.]
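Description:
B-GRAM-H is a 5,035 bp mammalian expression plasmid built on the Clontech pEGFP-C1 backbone. The insert was cloned between the NheI and EcoRI sites, which in this backbone implies that it replaces the original EGFP coding region. It is propagated in E. coli from a high-copy ColE1/pUC-type origin and also carries an f1 phage origin. A single NeoR/KanR (Tn5 aminoglycoside phosphotransferase) gene serves both hosts. A bacterial bla-type promoter drives it for kanamycin selection. An SV40 enhancer/early promoter, paired with an HSV TK polyadenylation signal, drives it for G418 selection of transfected mammalian cells.

The payload is a roughly 1.07 kb fusion expressed from the human CMV immediate-early enhancer and promoter and terminated by the SV40 poly(A) signal. At the N terminus is the B subunit (ddFP-B3) of a dimerization-dependent fluorescent protein. The automated annotation labels this region as dTomato, most likely because ddFP subunits share sequence similarity with that Discosoma-derived protein family. It is followed by a fragment of human GRAMD1B (Aster-B) corresponding to the GRAM domain and carrying a glycine-to-leucine substitution at position 187. The short matches annotated as SV40 large T antigen, ble and bGH poly(A) are small fragments that look like backbone remnants rather than functional parts.

In ddFP systems, the B subunit is essentially non-fluorescent alone and enhances fluorescence when it pairs with a complementary ddFP partner, which must be supplied from a separate construct. The associated publication describes a GRAM domain-based biosensor for visualizing accessible cholesterol, and this plasmid supplies the B-tagged GRAM-H component in mammalian cells. The record does not state what effect the G187L mutation has on the domain.
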