Features (pLannotate 1.2.2; 15 found; start..end, strand, type, name):
     61..364     +  enhancer       CMV enhancer: human cytomegalovirus immediate early enhancer
    365..568     +  promoter       CMV promoter: human cytomegalovirus (CMV) immediate early promoter
    613..1305    +  CDS            dTomato: dTomato is a basic (constitutively fluorescent) orange fluorescent protein published in 2004, derived from Discosoma sp.. It is reported to be a somewhat slowly-maturing dimer with low acid sensitivity.
   1252..1659    +  CDS            GRAMD1B (fragment): ASTRB_HUMAN - Also known as KIAA1201. Experimental evidence at protein level: Swiss-Prot protein existence level 1. Cholesterol transporter that mediates non-vesicular transport of cholesterol from the plasma membrane (PM) to the endoplasmic reticulum (ER) (By similarity). Contains unique domains for binding cholesterol and the PM, thereby serving as a molecular bridge for the transfer of cholesterol from the PM to the ER (By similarity). Plays a crucial role in cholesterol homeostasis in the adrenal gland and has the unique ability to localize to the PM based on the level of membrane choleste
   1663..1699    +  misc_feature   MCS (fragment): multiple cloning site
   1716..1800    +  CDS            large T antigen (fragment): large T antigen from SV40 (simian virus 40)
   1823..1944    +  polyA_signal   SV40 poly(A) signal: SV40 polyadenylation signal
   1978..2406    -  rep_origin     f1 ori (sequence partly withheld): f1 bacteriophage origin of replication; arrow indicates direction of (+) strand synthesis
   2433..2537    +  promoter       AmpR promoter: bla
   2539..2896    +  promoter       SV40 promoter: SV40 enhancer and early promoter
   2931..3725    +  CDS            NeoR/KanR: aminoglycoside phosphotransferase from Tn5; aph(3')-II (or nptII); confers resistance to neomycin, kanamycin, and G418 (Geneticin®)
   3746..3898    +  CDS            ble (fragment): BLE_KLEPN - Experimental evidence at protein level: Swiss-Prot protein existence level 1. Binding protein with a strong affinity to the bleomycin family of antibiotics. Binds to CL990; an antimitotic-antibiotic compound. From Klebsiella pneumoniae.
   3957..4004    +  polyA_signal   HSV TK poly(A) signal: herpes simplex virus thymidine kinase polyadenylation signal (Cole and Stacy, 1985)
   4095..4111    -  polyA_signal   bGH poly(A) signal (fragment): bovine growth hormone polyadenylation signal
   4333..4921    +  rep_origin     ori: high-copy-number ColE1/pMB1/pBR322/pUC origin of replication
>Addgene plasmid #211706 | B-GRAM-H | addgene full sequence | sequence record 419220 | Addgene NGS Result
TAGTTATTAATAGTAATCAATTACGGGGTCATTAGTTCATAGCCCATATATGGAGTTCCGCGTTACATAA
CTTACGGTAAATGGCCCGCCTGGCTGACCGCCCAACGACCCCCGCCCATTGACGTCAATAATGACGTATG
TTCCCATAGTAACGCCAATAGGGACTTTCCATTGACGTCAATGGGTGGAGTATTTACGGTAAACTGCCCA
CTTGGCAGTACATCAAGTGTATCATATGCCAAGTACGCCCCCTATTGACGTCAATGACGGTAAATGGCCC
GCCTGGCATTATGCCCAGTACATGACCTTATGGGACTTTCCTACTTGGCAGTACATCTACGTATTAGTCA
TCGCTATTACCATGGTGATGCGGTTTTGGCAGTACATCAATGGGCGTGGATAGCGGTTTGACTCACGGGG
ATTTCCAAGTCTCCACCCCATTGACGTCAATGGGAGTTTGTTTTGGCACCAAAATCAACGGGACTTTCCA
AAATGTCGTAACAACTCCGCCCCATTGACGCAAATGGGCGGTAGGCGTGTACGGTGGGAGGTCTATATAA
GCAGAGCTGGTTTAGTGAACCGTCAGATCCGCTAGCGCTACCGGTCGCCACCATGGTGAGCAAGGGCGAG
GAGACCATCAAAGAGTTCATGCGCTTCAAGGTGCGCATGGAGGGCTCCATGAACGGCCACGAGTTCGAGA
TCGAGGGCGAGGGCGAGGGCCGCCCCTACGAGGGCACCCAGACCGCCAAGCTGAAGGTGACCAAGGGCGG
CCCCCTGCCCTTCGCCTGGGACATCCTGTCCCCCCAGTTCATGTACGGCTCCGAGGCGTACGTGAGGCAC
CCCGCCGACATCCCCGATTACAAGAAGCTGCCCTTCCCCGAGGGCTTCAAGTGGGAGCGCGTGATGAACT
TCGAAGACGGCGGTCTGGTGACCGTTACCCAGGACTCCTCCCTGCAGGACGGCACGCTGATCTGCAAGGT
GAAGATGCGCGGCACCAACTTCCCCCCCGACGGCCCCGTAATGCAGAAGAAGACCATGGGCTGGGAGGCC
TCCACCGAGATGCTGTACCCCGAAGACGGCGTGCTGAAGGGCCATAGCTATCAGGCCCTGAAGCTGAAGG
ACGGCGGCCACTACCTGGTGGAGTTCGAGACCATCTACATGGCCAAGAAGCCCGTGCAACTGCCCGGCGA
TTACTGTGTGGACACCAAGCTGGACATCACCTCCCACAACGAGGACTACACCATCGTGGAACAGTACGGG
CGCTCCGAGGGCCGCCACCGTCTGGGCATGGACGAGCGGTACAAGGGTACCAAGCAGAGAAATGAAGACT
TCAGAAAGCTCTTTAAGCAGCTTCCAGACACGGAGCGCCTCATTGTTGATTACTCATGTGCACTCCAAAG
AGACATTCTCCTTCAGGGCCGACTCTACCTCTCTGAAAATTGGATCTGCTTCTACAGCAACATCTTCCGC
TGGGAAACTCTGCTGACAGTCCGTTTGAAAGACATCTGTTCCATGACTAAAGAAAAAACAGCTCGCCTCA
TTCCCAATGCCATCCAAGTTTGCACTGATTCAGAAAAGCACTTCTTCACTTCGTTTCTCGCCCGGGATAG
GACATATATGATGATGTTCCGGCTCTGGCAGAATGCTCTCCTTGAAAAGTGAGAATTCTGCAGTCGACGG
TACCGCGGGCCCGGGATCCACCGGATCTAGATAACTGATCATAATCAGCCATACCACATTTGTAGAGGTT
TTACTTGCTTTAAAAAACCTCCCACACCTCCCCCTGAACCTGAAACATAAAATGAATGCAATTGTTGTTG
TTAACTTGTTTATTGCAGCTTATAATGGTTACAAATAAAGCAATAGCATCACAAATTTCACAAATAAAGC
ATTTTTTTCACTGCATTCTAGTTGTGGTTTGTCCAAACTCATCAATGTATCTTAACGCGTAAATTGTAAG
CGTTAATATTTTGTTAAAATTCGCGTTAAATTTTTGTTAAATCAGCTCATTTTTTAACCAATAGGCCGAA
ATCGGCAAAATCCCTTATAAATCAAAAGAATAGACCGAGATAGGGT
[37 nt withheld, positions 2077-2113]
AAAGAACGTGGACTCCAACGTCAAAGG
[49 nt withheld, positions 2141-2189]
T
[91 nt withheld, positions 2191-2281]
G
[124 nt withheld, positions 2283-2406]
CAGGTGGCACTTTTCGGGGAAATGTGCGCGGAACCCCTATTTGTTTATTTTTCTAAATACATTCAAATAT
GTATCCGCTCATGAGACAATAACCCTGATAAATGCTTCAATAATATTGAAAAAGGAAGAGTCCTGAGGCG
GAAAGAACCAGCTGTGGAATGTGTGTCAGTTAGGGTGTGGAAAGTCCCCAGGCTCCCCAGCAGGCAGAAG
TATGCAAAGCATGCATCTCAATTAGTCAGCAACCAGGTGTGGAAAGTCCCCAGGCTCCCCAGCAGGCAGA
AGTATGCAAAGCATGCATCTCAATTAGTCAGCAACCATAGTCCCGCCCCTAACTCCGCCCATCCCGCCCC
TAACTCCGCCCAGTTCCGCCCATTCTCCGCCCCATGGCTGACTAATTTTTTTTATTTATGCAGAGGCCGA
GGCCGCCTCGGCCTCTGAGCTATTCCAGAAGTAGTGAGGAGGCTTTTTTGGAGGCCTAGGCTTTTGCAAA
GATCGATCAAGAGACAGGATGAGGATCGTTTCGCATGATTGAACAAGATGGATTGCACGCAGGTTCTCCG
GCCGCTTGGGTGGAGAGGCTATTCGGCTATGACTGGGCACAACAGACAATCGGCTGCTCTGATGCCGCCG
TGTTCCGGCTGTCAGCGCAGGGGCGCCCGGTTCTTTTTGTCAAGACCGACCTGTCCGGTGCCCTGAATGA
ACTGCAAGACGAGGCAGCGCGGCTATCGTGGCTGGCCACGACGGGCGTTCCTTGCGCAGCTGTGCTCGAC
GTTGTCACTGAAGCGGGAAGGGACTGGCTGCTATTGGGCGAAGTGCCGGGGCAGGATCTCCTGTCATCTC
ACCTTGCTCCTGCCGAGAAAGTATCCATCATGGCTGATGCAATGCGGCGGCTGCATACGCTTGATCCGGC
TACCTGCCCATTCGACCACCAAGCGAAACATCGCATCGAGCGAGCACGTACTCGGATGGAAGCCGGTCTT
GTCGATCAGGATGATCTGGACGAAGAGCATCAGGGGCTCGCGCCAGCCGAACTGTTCGCCAGGCTCAAGG
CGAGCATGCCCGACGGCGAGGATCTCGTCGTGACCCATGGCGATGCCTGCTTGCCGAATATCATGGTGGA
AAATGGCCGCTTTTCTGGATTCATCGACTGTGGCCGGCTGGGTGTGGCGGACCGCTATCAGGACATAGCG
TTGGCTACCCGTGATATTGCTGAAGAGCTTGGCGGCGAATGGGCTGACCGCTTCCTCGTGCTTTACGGTA
TCGCCGCTCCCGATTCGCAGCGCATCGCCTTCTATCGCCTTCTTGACGAGTTCTTCTGAGCGGGACTCTG
GGGTTCGAAATGACCGACCAAGCGACGCCCAACCTGCCATCACGAGATTTCGATTCCACCGCCGCCTTCT
ATGAAAGGTTGGGCTTCGGAATCGTTTTCCGGGACGCCGGCTGGATGATCCTCCAGCGCGGGGATCTCAT
GCTGGAGTTCTTCGCCCACCCTAGGGGGAGGCTAACTGAAACACGGAAGGAGACAATACCGGAAGGAACC
CGCGCTATGACGGCAATAAAAAGACAGAATAAAACGCACGGTGTTGGGTCGTTTGTTCATAAACGCGGGG
TTCGGTCCCAGGGCTGGCACTCTGTCGATACCCCACCGAGACCCCATTGGGGCCAATACGCCCGCGTTTC
TTCCTTTTCCCCACCCCACCCCCCAAGTTCGGGTGAAGGCCCAGGGCTCGCAGCCAACGTCGGGGCGGCA
GGCCCTGCCATAGCCTCAGGTTACTCATATATACTTTAGATTGATTTAAAACTTCATTTTTAATTTAAAA
GGATCTAGGTGAAGATCCTTTTTGATAATCTCATGACCAAAATCCCTTAACGTGAGTTTTCGTTCCACTG
AGCGTCAGACCCCGTAGAAAAGATCAAAGGATCTTCTTGAGATCCTTTTTTTCTGCGCGTAATCTGCTGC
TTGCAAACAAAAAAACCACCGCTACCAGCGGTGGTTTGTTTGCCGGATCAAGAGCTACCAACTCTTTTTC
CGAAGGTAACTGGCTTCAGCAGAGCGCAGATACCAAATACTGTTCTTCTAGTGTAGCCGTAGTTAGGCCA
CCACTTCAAGAACTCTGTAGCACCGCCTACATACCTCGCTCTGCTAATCCTGTTACCAGTGGCTGCTGCC
AGTGGCGATAAGTCGTGTCTTACCGGGTTGGACTCAAGACGATAGTTACCGGATAAGGCGCAGCGGTCGG
GCTGAACGGGGGGTTCGTGCACACAGCCCAGCTTGGAGCGAACGACCTACACCGAACTGAGATACCTACA
GCGTGAGCTATGAGAAAGCGCCACGCTTCCCGAAGGGAGAAAGGCGGACAGGTATCCGGTAAGCGGCAGG
GTCGGAACAGGAGAGCGCACGAGGGAGCTTCCAGGGGGAAACGCCTGGTATCTTTATAGTCCTGTCGGGT
TTCGCCACCTCTGACTTGAGCGTCGATTTTTGTGATGCTCGTCAGGGGGGCGGAGCCTATGGAAAAACGC
CAGCAACGCGGCCTTTTTACGGTTCCTGGCCTTTTGCTGGCCTTTTGCTCACATGTTCTTTCCTGCGTTA
TCCCCTGATTCTGTGGATAACCGTATTACCGCCATGCAT
